Addgene plasmid #48422: pFUSB4_ATCG
Depositing lab: Stephen Ekker. Depositing organization: Mayo Foundation for Medical Education and Research. Publication: High Efficiency In Vivo Genome Engineering with a Simplified 15-RVD GoldyTALEN Design. Ma AC, Lee HB, Clark KJ, Ekker SC. PLoS One. 2013 May 29;8(5):e65259. doi: 10.1371/journal.pone.0065259. Print 2013. PubMed 23734242.
Backbone
  Vector backbone: pFUS_B4
  Vector type: Mammalian Expression, TALEN
Growth in bacteria
  Bacterial resistance: Spectinomycin, 50 μg/mL
  Growth temperature: 37°C
  Growth strain: Top10
  Copy number: Unknown
Gene/Insert
  Gene/Insert name: RVD sequence: NI NG HD NN
  Species: Synthetic
  Cloning method: Unknown
  Sequencing primers: 5′ ttgatgcctggcagttccct; 3′ cgaaccgaacaggcttatgt
Terms and licenses: Academic/Nonprofit Terms; Industry Terms: Not Available to Industry
Depositor comments: Plasmid was created using Golden Gate cloning.
How to cite: pFUSB4_ATCG was a gift from Stephen Ekker (Addgene plasmid # 48422 ; http://n2t.net/addgene:48422 ; RRID:Addgene_48422)
