[The description below was written by a language model from this plasmid's Addgene catalogue record and pLannotate feature annotations shown in this document.]
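Description:
pFUSB4_ATCG is a small (about 2.9 kb) bacterial intermediate plasmid for Golden Gate assembly of TAL effector nucleases. It is built on the pFUS_B4 array vector and carries a pre-assembled synthetic block of four TALE repeats. The repeat-variable diresidues are NI, NG, HD and NN. Under the standard TALE code these specify A, T, C and G respectively, which explains the plasmid name. The depositor notes that it was made by Golden Gate cloning, and it is associated with work describing a simplified 15-RVD GoldyTALEN design for in vivo genome engineering. In that context, ready-made multi-repeat modules like this one reduce the number of parts that must be joined to build a full-length TALE DNA-binding array.

The annotated features are almost entirely backbone. They include a high-copy ColE1/pUC-type origin for propagation in E. coli and an intact aadA (SmR) gene conferring spectinomycin/streptomycin resistance, which matches the catalogued spectinomycin selection. Upstream of the resistance gene lie remnants of a class 1 integron Pc promoter and a short gentamicin acetyltransferase fragment. The rrnB T1 and T2 terminators, a residual lacI fragment and a very short lacZα fragment are also present. The lacZα fragment is consistent with a blue/white screening cassette having been displaced by the repeat array, although the record does not say so. The automated annotation does not call the TALE repeats themselves; they presumably occupy the unannotated region. Although catalogued as "Mammalian Expression, TALEN", the feature table shows no eukaryotic promoter, nuclease domain or polyadenylation signal. The plasmid is therefore best understood as a cloning module whose repeat block is transferred into a final TALEN expression backbone, not as an expression construct in its own right.
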