Features (pLannotate 1.2.2; 8 found; start..end, strand, type, name):
      3..39      -  CDS            lacZα (fragment): LacZα fragment of β-galactosidase; lacZ fragment
    596..619     +  promoter       Pc promoter (fragment): intI1 (promoter lies within the coding sequence); class 1 integron promoter
    795..851     +  CDS            GmR (fragment): gentamycin acetyltransferase; aacC1; confers resistance to gentamycin
    858..1649    +  CDS            SmR: aminoglycoside adenylyltransferase (Murphy, 1985); aadA; confers resistance to spectinomycin and streptomycin
   1742..2330    +  rep_origin     ori: high-copy-number ColE1/pMB1/pBR322/pUC origin of replication
   2513..2605    +  CDS            lacI (fragment): lac repressor; lacI; The lac repressor binds to the lac operator to inhibit transcription in E. coli. This inhibition can be relieved by adding lactose or isopropyl-β-D-thiogalactopyranoside (IPTG).
   2660..2687    -  terminator     rrnB T2 terminator: transcription terminator T2 from the E. coli rrnB gene
   2819..2862    +  terminator     rrnB T1 terminator: Escherichia coli rrnB; transcription terminator T1 from the E. coli rrnB gene
>Addgene plasmid #48422 | pFUSB4_ATCG | depositor full sequence | sequence record 70122 | Full Sequence
ATGTTTTCCCAGTCACGACGTTGTAAAACGACGGCCAGTCTTAAGCGTCTCATGGCCTGACCCCGGACCA
AGTGGTGGCCTATCGCCAGCAACATTGGCGGCAAGCAAGCGCTCGAAACGGTGCAGCGGCTGTTGCCGGT
GCTGTGCCAGGACCATGGCCTGACCCCGGACCAAGTGGTGGCTATCGCCAGCAACGGTGGCGGCAAGCAA
GCGCTCGAAACGGTGCAGCGGCTGTTGCCGGTGCTGTGCCAGGACCATGGCCTGACTCCGGACCAAGTGG
TGGCTATCGCCAGCCACGATGGCGGCAAGCAAGCGCTCGAAACGGTGCAGCGGCTGTTGCCGGTGCTGTG
CCAGGACCATGGCCTGACCCCGGACCAAGTGGTGGCTATCGCCAGCAACAATGGCGGCAAGCAAGCGCTC
GAAACGGTGCAGCGGCTGTTGCCGGTGCTGTGCCAGGACCATGGCCTGACCCCGGACCAAGTGGTGGCTA
TCGAGACGTCTAGACCAGCCAGGACAGAAATGCCTCGACTTCGCTGCTACCCAAGGTTGCCGGGTGACGC
ACACCGTGGAAACGGATGAAGGCACGAACCCAGTGGACATAAGCCTGTTCGGTTCGTAAGCTGTAATGCA
AGTAGCGTATGCGCTCACGCAACTGGTCCAGAACCTTGACCGAACGCAGCGGTGGTAACGGCGCAGTGGC
GGTTTTCATGGCTTGTTATGACTGTTTTTTTGGGGTACAGTCTATGCCTCGGGCATCCAAGCAGCAAGCG
CGTTACGCCGTGGGTCGATGTTTGATGTTATGGAGCAGCAACGATGTTACGCAGCAGGGCAGTCGCCCTA
AAACAAAGTTAAACATTATGAGGGAAGCGGTGATCGCCGAAGTATCGACTCAACTATCAGAGGTAGTTGG
CGTCATCGAGCGCCATCTCGAACCGACGTTGCTGGCCGTACATTTGTACGGCTCCGCAGTGGATGGCGGC
CTGAAGCCACACAGTGATATTGATTTGCTGGTTACGGTGACCGTAAGGCTTGATGAAACAACGCGGCGAG
CTTTGATCAACGACCTTTTGGAAACTTCGGCTTCCCCTGGAGAGAGCGAGATTCTCCGCGCTGTAGAAGT
CACCATTGTTGTGCACGACGACATCATTCCGTGGCGTTATCCAGCTAAGCGCGAACTGCAATTTGGAGAA
TGGCAGCGCAATGACATTCTTGCAGGTATCTTCGAGCCAGCCACGATCGACATTGATCTGGCTATCTTGC
TGACAAAAGCAAGAGAACATAGCGTTGCCTTGGTAGGTCCAGCGGCGGAGGAACTCTTTGATCCGGTTCC
TGAACAGGATCTATTTGAGGCGCTAAATGAAACCTTAACGCTATGGAACTCGCCGCCCGACTGGGCTGGC
GATGAGCGAAATGTAGTGCTTACGTTGTCCCGCATTTGGTACAGCGCAGTAACCGGCAAAATCGCGCCGA
AGGATGTCGCTGCCGACTGGGCAATGGAGCGCCTGCCGGCCCAGTATCAGCCCGTCATACTTGAAGCTAG
ACAGGCTTATCTTGGACAAGAAGAAGATCGCTTGGCCTCGCGCGCAGATCAGTTGGAAGAATTTGTCCAC
TACGTGAAAGGCGAGATCACCAAGGTAGTCGGCAAATAACCCTCGAGCCACCCATGACCAAAATCCCTTA
ACGTGAGTTACGCGTCGTTCCACTGAGCGTCAGACCCCGTAGAAAAGATCAAAGGATCTTCTTGAGATCC
TTTTTTTCTGCGCGTAATCTGCTGCTTGCAAACAAAAAAACCACCGCTACCAGCGGTGGTTTGTTTGCCG
GATCAAGAGCTACCAACTCTTTTTCCGAAGGTAACTGGCTTCAGCAGAGCGCAGATACCAAATACTGTCC
TTCTAGTGTAGCCGTAGTTAGGCCACCACTTCAAGAACTCTGTAGCACCGCCTACATACCTCGCTCTGCT
AATCCTGTTACCAGTGGCTGCTGCCAGTGGCGATAAGTCGTGTCTTACCGGGTTGGACTCAAGACGATAG
TTACCGGATAAGGCGCAGCGGTCGGGCTGAACGGGGGGTTCGTGCACACAGCCCAGCTTGGAGCGAACGA
CCTACACCGAACTGAGATACCTACAGCGTGAGCATTGAGAAAGCGCCACGCTTCCCGAAGGGAGAAAGGC
GGACAGGTATCCGGTAAGCGGCAGGGTCGGAACAGGAGAGCGCACGAGGGAGCTTCCAGGGGGAAACGCC
TGGTATCTTTATAGTCCTGTCGGGTTTCGCCACCTCTGACTTGAGCGTCGATTTTTGTGATGCTCGTCAG
GGGGGCGGAGCCTATGGAAAAACGCCAGCAACGCGGCCTTTTTACGGTTCCTGGCCTTTTGCTGGCCTTT
TGCTCACATGTTCTTTCCTGCGTTATCCCCTGATTCTGTGGATAACCGTATTACCGCCTTTGAGTGAGCT
GATACCGCTCGCCGCAGCCGAACGACCGAGCGCAGCGAGTCAGTGAGCGAGGAAGCGGAAGAGCGCCCAA
TACGCAAACCGCCTCTCCCCGCGCGTTGGCCGATTCATTAATGCAGCTGGCACGACAGGTTTCCCGACTG
GAAAGCGGGCAGTGAGCGCAACGCAATTAATACGCGTACCGCTAGCCAGGAAGAGTTTGTAGAAACGCAA
AAAGGCCATCCGTCAGGATGGCCTTCTGCTTAGTTTGATGCCTGGCAGTTTATGGCGGGCGTCCTGCCCG
CCACCCTCCGGGCCGTTGCTTCACAACGTTCAAATCCGCTCCCGGCGGATTTGTCCTACTCAGGAGAGCG
TTCACCGACAAACAACAGATAAAACGAAAGGCCCAGTCTTCCGACTGAGCCTTTCGTTTTATTTGATGCC
TGGCAGTTCCCTACTCTCGCGTTAACGCTAGCATGG
