>Addgene plasmid #48422 | pFUSB4_ATCG | addgene partial sequence | sequence record 70815 | pCR8_F1 5'-ttgatgcctggcagttccct-3'
TCACGACGTTGTAAAACGACGGCCAGTCTTAAGCGTCTCATGGCCTGACCCCGGACCAAGTGGTGGCTAT
CGCCAGCAACATTGGCGGCAAGCAAGCGCTCGAAACGGTGCAGCGGCTGTTGCCGGTGCTGTGCCAGGAC
CATGGCCTGACCCCGGACCAAGTGGTGGCTATCGCCAGCAACGGTGGCGGCAAGCAAGCGCTCGAAACGG
TGCAGCGGCTGTTGCCGGTGCTGTGCCAGGACCATGGCCTGACTCCGGACCAAGTGGTGGCTATCGCCAG
CCACGATGGCGGCAAGCAAGCGCTCGAAACGGTGCAGCGGCTGTTGCCGGTGCTGTGCCAGGACCATGGC
CTGACCCCGGACCAAGTGGTGGCTATCGCCAGCAACAATGGCGGCAAGCAAGCGCTCGAAACGGTGCAGC
GGCTGTTGCCGGTGCTGTGCCAGGACCATGGCCTGACCCCGGACCAAGTGGTGGCTATCGAGACGTCTAG
ACCAGCCAGGACAGAAATGCCTCGACTTCGCTGCTACCCAAGGTTGCCGGGTGACGCACACCGTGGAAAC
GGATGAAGGCACGAACCCAGTGGACATAAGCCTGTTCGGTTCGTAAGCTGTAATGCAAGTAGCGTATGCG
CTCACGCAACTGGTCCAGAACCTTGACCGAACGCAGCGGTGGTAACGGCGCAGTGGCGGTTTTCATGGCT
TGTTATGACTGTTTTTTTGGGGTACAGTCTATGCCTCGGGCATCCAAGCAGCAAGCGCGTTACGCCGTGG
GTCGATGTTTGATGTTATGGAGCAGCAACGATGTTACGCAGCAGGGCAGTCGCCCTAAAACAAAGTTAAA
CATTATGAGGGAAGCGGTGATCGCCGAAGTATCGACTCAACTATCAGA
